Addgene plasmid #72349: pHLmMBP-11
Purpose: (Empty Backbone) Mammalian expression of secreted mMBP TEV cleavage site-linked fusion proteins with C-terminal 6His-tag/Strep-tag II/HA-tag
Depositing lab: Luca Jovine. Depositing organization: Karolinska Institutet. Publication: Easy mammalian expression and crystallography of maltose-binding protein-fused human proteins. Bokhove M, Sadat Al Hosseini H, Saito T, Dioguardi E, Gegenschatz-Schmid K, Nishimura K, Raj I, de Sanctis D, Han L, Jovine L. J Struct Biol. 2016 Feb 3. 194:1-7. pii: S1047-8477(16)30015-6. doi: 10.1016/j.jsb.2016.01.016. PubMed 26850170.
Backbone
  Vector backbone: pHLmMBP-11
  Backbone size (bp): 5910
  Vector type: Mammalian Expression
  Promoter: CMV enhancer + chicken beta-actin promoter
  Tag / fusion protein: mMBP with C-terminal TEV cleavage site linker (N terminal on backbone); 6His-tag (C terminal on backbone); Strep-tag II (C terminal on backbone); HA-tag (C terminal on backbone)
Growth in bacteria
  Bacterial resistance: Ampicillin, 100 μg/mL
  Growth temperature: 37°C
  Growth strain: DH5alpha
  Copy number: High Copy
Gene/Insert
  Cloning method: Restriction Enzyme
  Sequencing primers: 5′ AAGGTGAAATCATGCCCAACATCC; 3′ ATTTGTGAGCCAGGGCATTG
Resource information
  A portion of this plasmid was derived from a plasmid made by: Prof. Dr. A. Radu Aricescu (pHLsec)
Terms and licenses: Academic/Nonprofit Terms; Industry Terms: Not Available to Industry
Depositor comments: Cloning note: For cloning information, please refer to Figure S1 of the manuscript associated with this plasmid. Mutagenesis note: Quikchange mutagenesis does not work efficiently on this family of plasmids. Citation for pHLsec from which this plasmid is derived: A time- and cost-efficient system for high-level protein production in mammalian cells A. R. Aricescu, W. Lu and E. Y. Jones Acta Cryst. D62:1243-1250 (2006) PMID:17001101 doi:10.1107/S0907444906029799
How to cite: pHLmMBP-11 was a gift from Luca Jovine (Addgene plasmid # 72349 ; http://n2t.net/addgene:72349 ; RRID:Addgene_72349)
