[The description below was written by a language model from this plasmid's Addgene catalogue record and pLannotate feature annotations shown in this document.]
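Description:
pHLmMBP-11 is a 5.9 kb empty-backbone mammalian expression vector, derived in part from pHLsec, for producing secreted proteins fused to a mutated E. coli maltose-binding protein (mMBP). It is maintained in E. coli as a high-copy plasmid through a ColE1/pUC-type origin and selected with ampicillin via the β-lactamase gene and its own promoter. Remnants of a lac promoter/operator region and a lacI fragment also lie in the bacterial portion, apparently as leftover backbone sequence.

Transcription in mammalian cells is driven by the CMV immediate-early enhancer joined to the chicken β-actin promoter, followed by a chimeric chicken β-actin/rabbit β-globin intron, and is terminated by a rabbit β-globin polyadenylation signal. The short haemoglobin-like fragments annotated next to the intron and the poly(A) signal are most likely β-globin-derived flanking sequence rather than intended coding parts. The open reading frame consists of mMBP, a linker carrying a TEV protease cleavage site, and then C-terminal 6xHis, Strep-tag II and HA tags. The last two are annotated automatically as fragments of Twin-Strep and 3xHA, which is consistent with single copies. The catalogue describes the fusion products as secreted, but the feature table annotates no signal peptide. The MBP annotation itself notes that this gene version lacks its native signal sequence, so the secretion leader is presumably in the unannotated stretch upstream of MBP.

A gene of interest is inserted by restriction cloning downstream of the TEV linker and upstream of the tags. The N-terminal mMBP can then be removed with TEV protease, or kept to assist expression and crystallisation. The C-terminal tags support affinity purification and detection. According to the associated publication title, this vector family is intended for mammalian expression and crystallography of MBP-fused human proteins. The depositor notes that QuikChange-style mutagenesis works poorly on these plasmids.
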