Features (pLannotate 1.2.2; 18 found; start..end, strand, type, name):
      4..383     +  enhancer       CMV enhancer: human cytomegalovirus immediate early enhancer
    386..661     +  promoter       chicken β-actin promoter: No description available
    662..1670    +  intron         chimeric intron: chimera between introns from chicken β-actin and rabbit β-globin
   1668..1745    +  CDS            HBBC_AMMLE (fragment): Experimental evidence at protein level: Swiss-Prot protein existence level 1. Involved in oxygen transport from the lung to the various peripheral tissues. From Ammotragus lervia (Barbary sheep) (Antilope lervia).
   1860..2957    +  CDS            MBP: maltose binding protein from E. coli; malE (mutated); This version of the gene does not encode a signal sequence, so MBP will remain in the cytosol.
   2994..3011    +  CDS            TEV site (fragment): tobacco etch virus (TEV) protease recognition and cleavage site
   3045..3062    +  CDS            6xHis: 6xHis affinity tag
   3089..3112    +  CDS            Twin-Strep-tag (fragment): two Strep-Tag®II moieties connected by a linker for enhanced binding to Strep-Tactin®, an engineered form of streptavidin (Schmidt et al., 2013)
   3132..3148    +  CDS            3xHA (fragment): three tandem HA epitope tags
   3187..3261    +  CDS            HBB (fragment): HBB_PONPY - Experimental evidence at transcript level: Swiss-Prot protein existence level 2. Involved in oxygen transport from the lung to the various peripheral tissues. From Pongo pygmaeus (Bornean orangutan).
   3332..3387    +  polyA_signal   β-globin poly(A) signal: rabbit β-globin polyadenylation signal (Gil and Proudfoot, 1987)
   3770..3786    -  protein_bind   lac operator: The lac repressor binds to the lac operator to inhibit transcription in E. coli. This inhibition can be relieved by adding lactose or isopropyl-β-D-thiogalactopyranoside (IPTG). lac repressor encoded by lacI
   3794..3824    -  promoter       lac promoter: promoter for the E. coli lac operon
   3839..3860    -  protein_bind   CAP binding site: CAP binding activates transcription in the presence of cAMP. E. coli catabolite activator protein
   3876..3977    -  CDS            lacI (fragment): LACI_ECOLI - Experimental evidence at protein level: Swiss-Prot protein existence level 1. Repressor of the lactose operon. Binds allolactose as an inducer. From Escherichia coli (strain K12).
   4160..4748    -  rep_origin     ori: high-copy-number ColE1/pMB1/pBR322/pUC origin of replication
   4919..5779    -  CDS            AmpR: β-lactamase; bla; confers resistance to ampicillin, carbenicillin, and related antibiotics
   5780..5884    -  promoter       AmpR promoter: bla
>Addgene plasmid #72349 | pHLmMBP-11 | depositor full sequence | sequence record 133760 | pHLmMBP-11 sequence 5910 bps
GTCGACATTGATTATTGACTAGTTATTAATAGTAATCAATTACGGGGTCATTAGTTCATAGCCCATATAT
GGAGTTCCGCGTTACATAACTTACGGTAAATGGCCCGCCTGGCTGACCGCCCAACGACCCCCGCCCATTG
ACGTCAATAATGACGTATGTTCCCATAGTAACGCCAATAGGGACTTTCCATTGACGTCAATGGGTGGACT
ATTTACGGTAAACTGCCCACTTGGCAGTACATCAAGTGTATCATATGCCAAGTACGCCCCCTATTGACGT
CAATGACGGTAAATGGCCCGCCTGGCATTATGCCCAGTACATGACCTTATGGGACTTTCCTACTTGGCAG
TACATCTACGTATTAGTCATCGCTATTACCATGGGTCGAGGTGAGCCCCACGTTCTGCTTCACTCTCCCC
ATCTCCCCCCCCTCCCCACCCCCAATTTTGTATTTATTTATTTTTTAATTATTTTGTGCAGCGATGGGGG
CGGGGGGGGGGGGGGCGCGCGCCAGGCGGGGCGGGGCGGGGCGAGGGGCGGGGCGGGGCGAGGCGGAGAG
GTGCGGCGGCAGCCAATCAGAGCGGCGCGCTCCGAAAGTTTCCTTTTATGGCGAGGCGGCGGCGGCGGCG
GCCCTATAAAAAGCGAAGCGCGCGGCGGGCGGGAGTCGCTGCGTTGCCTTCGCCCCGTGCCCCGCTCCGC
GCCGCCTCGCGCCGCCCGCCCCGGCTCTGACTGACCGCGTTACTCCCACAGGTGAGCGGGCGGGACGGCC
CTTCTCCTCCGGGCTGTAATTAGCGCTTGGTTTAATGACGGCTCGTTTCTTTTCTGTGGCTGCGTGAAAG
CCTTAAAGGGCTCCGGGAGGGCCCTTTGTGCGGGGGGGAGCGGCTCGGGGGGTGCGTGCGTGTGTGTGTG
CGTGGGGAGCGCCGCGTGCGGCCCGCGCTGCCCGGCGGCTGTGAGCGCTGCGGGCGCGGCGCGGGGCTTT
GTGCGCTCCGCGTGTGCGCGAGGGGAGCGCGGCCGGGGGCGGTGCCCCGCGGTGCGGGGGGGCTGCGAGG
GGAACAAAGGCTGCGTGCGGGGTGTGTGCGTGGGGGGGTGAGCAGGGGGTGTGGGCGCGGCGGTCGGGCT
GTAACCCCCCCCTGCACCCCCCTCCCCGAGTTGCTGAGCACGGCCCGGCTTCGGGTGCGGGGCTCCGTGC
GGGGCGTGGCGCGGGGCTCGCCGTGCCGGGCGGGGGGTGGCGGCAGGTGGGGGTGCCGGGCGGGGCGGGG
CCGCCTCGGGCCGGGGAGGGCTCGGGGGAGGGGCGCGGCGGCCCCGGAGCGCCGGCGGCTGTCGAGGCGC
GGCGAGCCGCAGCCATTGCCTTTTATGGTAATCGTGCGAGAGGGCGCAGGGACTTCCTTTGTCCCAAATC
TGGCGGAGCCGAAATCTGGGAGGCGCCGCCGCACCCCCTCTAGCGGGCGCGGGCGAAGCGGTGCGGCGCC
GGCAGGAAGGAAATGGGCGGGGAGGGCCTTCGTGCGTCGCCGCGCCGCCGTCCCCTTCTCCATCTCCAGC
CTCGGGGCTGCCGCAGGGGGACGGCTGCCTTCGGGGGGGACGGGGCAGGGCGGGGTTCGGCTTCTGGCGT
GTGACCGGCGGCTCTAGAGCCTCTGCTAACCATGTTCATGCCTTCTTCTTTTTCCTACAGCTCCTGGGCA
ACGTGCTGGTTGTTGTGCTGTCTCATCATTTTGGCAAAGAATTGCGGCCGTCTCAGGCCGAATTCGTCGA
CAAGCTTGCCACCATGGGGATCCTTCCCAGCCCTGGGATGCCTGCGCTGCTCTCCCTCGTGAGCCTTCTC
TCCGTGCTGCTGATGGGTTGCGTAGCTGAAACCGGTACCAAAATCGAAGAAGGTAAACTGGTAATCTGGA
TTAACGGCGATAAAGGCTATAACGGTCTCGCTGAAGTCGGTAAGAAATTCGAGAAAGATACCGGAATTAA
AGTCACCGTTGAGCATCCCGATAAACTGGAAGAGAAATTCCCACAGGTTGCGGCAACTGGCGATGGCCCT
GACATTATCTTCTGGGCACACGACCGCTTTGGTGGCTACGCTCAATCTGGCCTGTTGGCTGAAATCACCC
CGGCCGCAGCGTTCCAGGACAAGCTGTATCCGTTTACCTGGGATGCCGTGCGCTACAACGGCAAGCTGAT
TGCTTACCCGATCGCTGTTGAAGCGTTGTCCCTGATTTATAACAAGGATCTGCTGCCGAACCCGCCAAAA
ACCTGGGAAGAGATCCCGGCGCTGGATAAAGAACTGAAAGCGAAAGGTAAGAGCGCGCTGATGTTCAACC
TGCAAGAACCGTACTTCACCTGGCCGCTGATTGCTGCTGACGGGGGTTATGCGTTCAAGTATGCAGCCGG
AAAGTACGACATTAAAGACGTGGGCGTGGATAACGCTGGCGCGAAAGCGGGTCTGACCTTCCTGGTTGAC
CTGATTAAAAACAAACACATGAATGCAGACACCGATTACTCCATCGCAGAACATGCCTTTAATCATGGCG
AAACAGCGATGACCATCAACGGCCCGTGGGCATGGTCCAACATCGACACCAGCGCAGTGAATTATGGTGT
AACGGTGCTGCCGACCTTCAAGGGTCAACCATCCAAACCGTTCGTTGGCGTGCTGAGCGCAGGTATTAAC
GCCGCCAGTCCGAACAAAGAGCTGGCAAAAGAGTTCCTCGAAAACTACCTGCTGACTGATGAAGGTCTGG
AAGCGGTTAATAAAGACAAACCGCTGGGTGCCGTAGCGCTGAAGTCTTACGAGGAAGAGTTGGTGAAAGA
TCCACGTGTTGCCGCCACAATGGAAAACGCCCAGAAAGGTGAAATCATGCCCAACATCCCGCAGATGTCC
GCTTTCTGGTATGCCGTGCGCACTGCGGTGATTAACGCCGCCAGCGGTCGTCAGACTGTCGATGCAGCCC
TGGCAGCCGCGCAGACTAATATCACCAAGGGCGGAGGGAGCGGCGGAGGGAGCGAAAACCTGTATTTTCA
GAGCGCGGCCGCCGCGAGCTCGGCTAGCCTCGAGCACCATCACCATCACCATTGATAAACGCGTTTAATT
AACCCCGGGTGGAGCCACCCCCAGTTCGAGAAGTGATAAGATGATCAAGGATATCCCTACGACGTGCCCG
ACTACGCCTGATAATCTAGAACTAGTATCGCGATAATTCACTCCTCAGGTGCAGGCTGCCTATCAGAAGG
TGGTGGCTGGTGTGGCCAATGCCCTGGCTCACAAATACCACTGAGATCTTTTTCCCTCTGCCAAAAATTA
TGGGGACATCATGAAGCCCCTTGAGCATCTGACTTCTGGCTAATAAAGGAAATTTATTTTCATTGCAATA
GTGTGTTGGAATTTTTTGTGTCTCTCACTCGGAAGGACATATGGGAGGGCAAATCATTTAAAACATCAGA
ATGAGTATTTGGTTTAGAGTTTGGCAACATATGCCATATGCTGGCTGCCATGAACAAAGGTGGCTATAAA
GAGGTCATCAGTATATGAAACAGCCCCCTGCTGTCCATTCCTTATTCCATAGAAAAGCCTTGACTTGAGG
TTAGATTTTTTTTATATTTTGTTTTGTGTTATTTTTTTCTTTAACATCCCTAAAATTTTCCTTACATGTT
TTACTAGCCAGATTTTTCCTCCTCTCCTGACTACTCCCAGTCATAGCTGTCCCTCTTCTCTTATGAAGAT
CCCTCGACCTGCAGCCCAAGCTTGGCGTAATCATGGTCATAGCTGTTTCCTGTGTGAAATTGTTATCCGC
TCACAATTCCACACAACATACGAGCCGGAAGCATAAAGTGTAAAGCCTGGGGTGCCTAATGAGTGAGCTA
ACTCACATTAATTGCGTTGCGCTCACTGCCCGCTTTCCAGTCGGGAAACCTGTCGTGCCAGCGGATCGAT
CCGCTGCATTAATGAATCGGCCAACGCGCGGGGAGAGGCGGTTTGCGTATTGGGCGCTCTTCCGCTTCCT
CGCTCACTGACTCGCTGCGCTCGGTCGTTCGGCTGCGGCGAGCGGTATCAGCTCACTCAAAGGCGGTAAT
ACGGTTATCCACAGAATCAGGGGATAACGCAGGAAAGAACATGTGAGCAAAAGGCCAGCAAAAGGCCAGG
AACCGTAAAAAGGCCGCGTTGCTGGCGTTTTTCCATAGGCTCCGCCCCCCTGACGAGCATCACAAAAATC
GACGCTCAAGTCAGAGGTGGCGAAACCCGACAGGACTATAAAGATACCAGGCGTTTCCCCCTGGAAGCTC
CCTCGTGCGCTCTCCTGTTCCGACCCTGCCGCTTACCGGATACCTGTCCGCCTTTCTCCCTTCGGGAAGC
GTGGCGCTTTCTCAATGCTCACGCTGTAGGTATCTCAGTTCGGTGTAGGTCGTTCGCTCCAAGCTGGGCT
GTGTGCACGAACCCCCCGTTCAGCCCGACCGCTGCGCCTTATCCGGTAACTATCGTCTTGAGTCCAACCC
GGTAAGACACGACTTATCGCCACTGGCAGCAGCCACTGGTAACAGGATTAGCAGAGCGAGGTATGTAGGC
GGTGCTACAGAGTTCTTGAAGTGGTGGCCTAACTACGGCTACACTAGAAGGACAGTATTTGGTATCTGCG
CTCTGCTGAAGCCAGTTACCTTCGGAAAAAGAGTTGGTAGCTCTTGATCCGGCAAACAAACCACCGCTGG
TAGCGGTGGTTTTTTTGTTTGCAAGCAGCAGATTACGCGCAGAAAAAAAGGATCTCAAGAAGATCCTTTG
ATCTTTTCTACGGGGTCTGACGCTCAGTGGAACGAAAACTCACGTTAAGGGATTTTGGTCATGAGATTAT
CAAAAAGGATCTTCACCTAGATCCTTTTAAATTAAAAATGAAGTTTTAAATCAATCTAAAGTATATATGA
GTAAACTTGGTCTGACAGTTACCAATGCTTAATCAGTGAGGCACCTATCTCAGCGATCTGTCTATTTCGT
TCATCCATAGTTGCCTGACTCCCCGTCGTGTAGATAACTACGATACGGGAGGGCTTACCATCTGGCCCCA
GTGCTGCAATGATACCGCGAGACCCACGCTCACCGGCTCCAGATTTATCAGCAATAAACCAGCCAGCCGG
AAGGGCCGAGCGCAGAAGTGGTCCTGCAACTTTATCCGCCTCCATCCAGTCTATTAATTGTTGCCGGGAA
GCTAGAGTAAGTAGTTCGCCAGTTAATAGTTTGCGCAACGTTGTTGCCATTGCTACAGGCATCGTGGTGT
CACGCTCGTCGTTTGGTATGGCTTCATTCAGCTCCGGTTCCCAACGATCAAGGCGAGTTACATGATCCCC
CATGTTGTGCAAAAAAGCGGTTAGCTCCTTCGGTCCTCCGATCGTTGTCAGAAGTAAGTTGGCCGCAGTG
TTATCACTCATGGTTATGGCAGCACTGCATAATTCTCTTACTGTCATGCCATCCGTAAGATGCTTTTCTG
TGACTGGTGAGTACTCAACCAAGTCATTCTGAGAATAGTGTATGCGGCGACCGAGTTGCTCTTGCCCGGC
GTCAATACGGGATAATACCGCGCCACATAGCAGAACTTTAAAAGTGCTCATCATTGGAAAACGTTCTTCG
GGGCGAAAACTCTCAAGGATCTTACCGCTGTTGAGATCCAGTTCGATGTAACCCACTCGTGCACCCAACT
GATCTTCAGCATCTTTTACTTTCACCAGCGTTTCTGGGTGAGCAAAAACAGGAAGGCAAAATGCCGCAAA
AAAGGGAATAAGGGCGACACGGAAATGTTGAATACTCATACTCTTCCTTTTTCAATATTATTGAAGCATT
TATCAGGGTTATTGTCTCATGAGCGGATACATATTTGAATGTATTTAGAAAAATAAACAAATAGGGGTTC
CGCGCACATTTCCCCGAAAAGTGCCACCTG
