>Addgene plasmid #72349 | pHLmMBP-11 | depositor partial sequence | sequence record 134658 | Sequenced region 5'-TTTCCTACAGCTCCTGGGCAAC 3'-ATTTGTGAGCCAGGGCATTG
ATGGGGATCCTTCCCAGCCCTGGGATGCCTGCGCTGCTCTCCCTCGTGAGCCTTCTCTCCGTGCTGCTGA
TGGGTTGCGTAGCTGAAACCGGTACCAAAATCGAAGAAGGTAAACTGGTAATCTGGATTAACGGCGATAA
AGGCTATAACGGTCTCGCTGAAGTCGGTAAGAAATTCGAGAAAGATACCGGAATTAAAGTCACCGTTGAG
CATCCCGATAAACTGGAAGAGAAATTCCCACAGGTTGCGGCAACTGGCGATGGCCCTGACATTATCTTCT
GGGCACACGACCGCTTTGGTGGCTACGCTCAATCTGGCCTGTTGGCTGAAATCACCCCGGCCGCAGCGTT
CCAGGACAAGCTGTATCCGTTTACCTGGGATGCCGTGCGCTACAACGGCAAGCTGATTGCTTACCCGATC
GCTGTTGAAGCGTTGTCCCTGATTTATAACAAGGATCTGCTGCCGAACCCGCCAAAAACCTGGGAAGAGA
TCCCGGCGCTGGATAAAGAACTGAAAGCGAAAGGTAAGAGCGCGCTGATGTTCAACCTGCAAGAACCGTA
CTTCACCTGGCCGCTGATTGCTGCTGACGGGGGTTATGCGTTCAAGTATGCAGCCGGAAAGTACGACATT
AAAGACGTGGGCGTGGATAACGCTGGCGCGAAAGCGGGTCTGACCTTCCTGGTTGACCTGATTAAAAACA
AACACATGAATGCAGACACCGATTACTCCATCGCAGAACATGCCTTTAATCATGGCGAAACAGCGATGAC
CATCAACGGCCCGTGGGCATGGTCCAACATCGACACCAGCGCAGTGAATTATGGTGTAACGGTGCTGCCG
ACCTTCAAGGGTCAACCATCCAAACCGTTCGTTGGCGTGCTGAGCGCAGGTATTAACGCCGCCAGTCCGA
ACAAAGAGCTGGCAAAAGAGTTCCTCGAAAACTACCTGCTGACTGATGAAGGTCTGGAAGCGGTTAATAA
AGACAAACCGCTGGGTGCCGTAGCGCTGAAGTCTTACGAGGAAGAGTTGGTGAAAGATCCACGTGTTGCC
GCCACAATGGAAAACGCCCAGAAAGGTGAAATCATGCCCAACATCCCGCAGATGTCCGCTTTCTGGTATG
CCGTGCGCACTGCGGTGATTAACGCCGCCAGCGGTCGTCAGACTGTCGATGCAGCCCTGGCAGCCGCGCA
GACTAATATCACCAAGGGCGGAGGGAGCGGCGGAGGGAGCGAAAACCTGTATTTTCAGAGCGCGGCCGCC
GCGAGCTCGGCTAGCCTCGAGCACCATCACCATCACCATTGATAAACGCGTTTAATTAACCCCGGGTGGA
GCCACCCCCAGTTCGAGAAGTGATAAGATGATCAAGGATATCCCTACGACGTGCCCGACTACGCCTGATA
A
