>Addgene plasmid #72349 | pHLmMBP-11 | addgene partial sequence | sequence record 137663 | pCAG-F 5'-GCAACGTGCTGGTTATTGTG-3'
AAGAATTGCGGCCGTCTCAGGCCGAATTCGTCGACAAGCTTGCCACCATGGGGATCCTTCCCAGCCCTGG
GATGCCTGCGCTGCTCTCCCTCGTGAGCCTTCTCTCCGTGCTGCTGATGGGTTGCGTAGCTGAAACCGGT
ACCAAAATCGAAGAAGGTAAACTGGTAATCTGGATTAACGGCGATAAAGGCTATAACGGTCTCGCTGAAG
TCGGTAAGAAATTCGAGAAAGATACCGGAATTAAAGTCACCGTTGAGCATCCCGATAAACTGGAAGAGAA
ATTCCCACAGGTTGCGGCAACTGGCGATGGCCCTGACATTATCTTCTGGGCACACGACCGCTTTGGTGGC
TACGCTCAATCTGGCCTGTTGGCTGAAATCACCCCGGCCGCAGCGTTCCAGGACAAGCTGTATCCGTTTA
CCTGGGATGCCGTGCGCTACAACGGCAAGCTGATTGCTTACCCGATCGCTGTTGAAGCGTTGTCCCTGAT
TTATAACAAGGATCTGCTGCCGAACCCGCCAAAAACCTGGGAAGAGATCCCGGCGCTGGATAAAGAACTG
AAAGCGAAAGGTAAGAGCGCGCTGATGTTCAACCTGCAAGAACCGTACTTCACCTGGCCGCTGATTGCTG
CTGACGGGGGTTATGCGTTCAAGTATGCAGCCGGAAAGTACGACATTAAAGACGTGGGCGTGGATAACGC
TGGCGCGAAAGCGGGTCTGACCTTCCTGGTTGACCTGATTAAAAACAAACACATGAATGCAGACACCGAT
TACTCCATCGCAGAACATGCCTTTAATCATGGCGAAACAGCGATGACCATCAACGGCCCGTGGGCATGGT
CCAACATCGACACCAGCGCAGTGAATTATGGTGTAACGGTGCTGCCGACCTTCAAGGGTCAACCATCCAA
ACCGTTCGTTGGCGTGCTGAGCGCAGGTATTAACGCCGCCAGTCCGAACAAAGAGCTGGCAAAAGAGTTC
CTCGAAA
