>Addgene plasmid #72349 | pHLmMBP-11 | addgene partial sequence | sequence record 137664 | rb_glob_PA_term-R 5'-CCCATATGTCCTTCCGAGTG-3'
TCCAACACACTATTGCAATGAAAATAAATTTCCTTTATTAGCCAGAAGTCAGATGCTCAAGGGGCTTCAT
GATGTCCCCATAATTTTTGGCAGAGGGAAAAAGATCTCAGTGGTATTTGTGAGCCAGGGCATTGGCCACA
CCAGCCACCACCTTCTGATAGGCAGCCTGCACCTGAGGAGTGAATTATCGCGATACTAGTTCTAGATTAT
CAGGCGTAGTCGGGCACGTCGTAGGGATATCCTTGATCATCTTATCACTTCTCGAACTGGGGGTGGCTCC
ACCCGGGGTTAATTAAACGCGTTTATCAATGGTGATGGTGATGGTGCTCGAGGCTAGCCGAGCTCGCGGC
GGCCGCGCTCTGAAAATACAGGTTTTCGCTCCCTCCGCCGCTCCCTCCGCCCTTGGTGATATTAGTCTGC
GCGGCTGCCAGGGCTGCATCGACAGTCTGACGACCGCTGGCGGCGTTAATCACCGCAGTGCGCACGGCAT
ACCAGAAAGCGGACATCTGCGGGATGTTGGGCATGATTTCACCTTTCTGGGCGTTTTCCATTGTGGCGGC
AACACGTGGATCTTTCACCAACTCTTCCTCGTAAGACTTCAGCGCTACGGCACCCAGCGGTTTGTCTTTA
TTAACCGCTTCCAGACCTTCATCAGTCAGCAGGTAGTTTTCGAGGAACTCTTTTGCCAGCTCTTTGTTCG
GACTGGCGGCGTTAATACCTGCGCTCAGCACGCCAACGAACGGTTTGGATGGTTGACCCTTGAAGGTCGG
CAGCACCGTTACACCATAATTCACTGCGCTGGTGTCGATGTTGGACCATGCCCACGGGCCGTTGATGGTC
ATCGCTGTTTCGCCATGATTAAAGGCATGTTCTGCGATGGAGTAATCGGTGTCTGCATTCATGTGTTTGT
TTTTAATCAGGTCAACCAGGAAGGTCAGACCCGCTTTCGCGCCAGCGTTATCCACGCCCACGTCTTTAAT
GTCGTACTTTCCGGCTGCATACTTGAACGCATAACCCC
